Addgene plasmid #46829: psd44-G13WT
Purpose: expression of wild type G protein alpha 13 in mammalian cells
Depositing lab: Agnese Mariotti. Depositing organization: Universite de Lausanne (UNIL).
Backbone
  Vector backbone: psd44
  Backbone manufacturer: Dr. Richard Iggo, University of St Andrews, Edinburgh, UK
  Backbone size w/o insert (bp): 9195
  Total vector size (bp): 10370
  Modifications to backbone: pRRLSIN.cPPT.PGK-GFP.WPRE (Addgene plasmid #12252) under control of the PGK promoter.
  Vector type: Mammalian Expression, Lentiviral
  Selectable markers: Puromycin
Growth in bacteria
  Bacterial resistance: Ampicillin, 100 μg/mL
  Growth temperature: 37°C
  Growth strain: DH5alpha
  Copy number: Low Copy
Gene/Insert
  Gene/Insert name: GNA13 (alt names: guanine nucleotide binding protein (G protein), alpha 13; G protein alpha 13; G alpha 13)
  Species: H. sapiens (human)
  Insert size (bp): 1175
  Entrez Gene: GNA13 (a.k.a. G13, HG1N)
  Promoter: PGK promoter
  Cloning method: Restriction Enzyme; 5′ cloning site NheI (not destroyed); 3′ cloning site SmaI (destroyed during cloning)
  Sequencing primers: 5′ hPGK-F
Terms and licenses: Academic/Nonprofit Terms; Industry Terms: Not Available to Industry
Depositor comments: cDNA to make this plasmid was obtained from www.cdna.org (ID GNA1300000).
How to cite: psd44-G13WT was a gift from Agnese Mariotti (Addgene plasmid # 46829 ; http://n2t.net/addgene:46829 ; RRID:Addgene_46829)
