[The description below was written by a language model from this plasmid's Addgene catalogue record.]
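Description:
psd44-G13WT is a lentiviral mammalian expression plasmid carrying the wild-type human GNA13 cDNA, which encodes the alpha subunit of the heterotrimeric G protein G13. The backbone, psd44, is recorded as a derivative of pRRLSIN.cPPT.PGK-GFP.WPRE. That parent's name indicates a self-inactivating (SIN) lentiviral transfer vector with a central polypurine tract, which aids nuclear import of the viral genome, and a WPRE, which enhances transcript stability and expression. No feature table accompanies the record, so the presence and arrangement of these elements in the final construct is inferred from the backbone's stated lineage rather than confirmed. The backbone is about 9.2 kb and the complete plasmid about 10.4 kb.

The roughly 1.2 kb GNA13 insert was placed by restriction cloning between an NheI site, which is retained, and a SmaI site, which was destroyed. It is transcribed from the PGK promoter, a constitutive promoter of moderate strength that is active in a wide range of mammalian cell types. No epitope tags or fusion partners are recorded. Puromycin is listed as the selectable marker for mammalian cells, allowing enrichment of transduced or transfected populations, although the record does not state which promoter or linkage drives the resistance gene. In bacteria the plasmid is maintained under ampicillin selection and is described as low copy.

The stated purpose is expression of wild-type G alpha 13 in mammalian cells. As a transfer vector, it would be packaged into lentiviral particles using separate packaging and envelope plasmids to obtain stable, integrated expression.
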