>Addgene plasmid #46829 | psd44-G13WT | addgene partial sequence | sequence record 67801 | WPRE-R 5'-CATAGCGTAAAAGGAGCAACA-3'
CAATTTTGTAATCCAGAGGTTGATTGTCGACTGTACAGGCCGGCCCCCCTAGAGATCTCTAGATCACTGT
AGCATAAGCTGCTTGAGGTTGTCATGCAGAATAGTATCCTTCACGTCACGGAAAACAAGGCGGATGTTCT
CCGTGTTGATAGCAGTGGTGAAGTGGTGGTATAAGGGCTTCTGTTGCTGGTCCCGGCGTTTGTTCCGGAA
ACATTCCACCAGGAATTTTTGGACGTCTCTTAAGCAGTGGGGATCCCCTTCAAATTCTAGGAAATAGTCT
TTGATGCTCACAATTTGCACCTTCTCCTCAAGCAAGTCTGTCTTGTTTAAGAACAGAATTATGGAGACAT
TGCTGAAAACCCGGTTATTGACGATTGTTTCAAAAATGTTCAGAGACTCTGTAAGGCGATTGGTCAGTCG
ATCTTCCATAAGCACCTGGTCAAATTCACTTGAGGAAACAAGGAAAAGTATTGATGTCACACTGTCGAAA
CATTCAAACCAACGTTTCCTTTCTGATCTCTGACCACCTACATCAACCATTTTGAAAGGAACATTTTTTA
TTTCAAAGTCGTATTCATGGATGCCTTTGGTGGGTCTTCTGGCAAGCAGAATATCTTGTTGTGATGGAAT
ATAATCTGGTTCTCCAAGTTTATCCAAGTTATCCAGGAAATATTTTACAGATTCACCCAGTTGAAATTCT
CGACGCCGGTCATAGGCATTCTGTATGCCGCTGTCTGCCCATAATGCTCTTATAGCAGGAAGATATTGTA
AGAAAACCCTTGTTTCCACCATTCCTTGGGCTGCCATGGGGGCCCG
